>Addgene plasmid #26968 | pAAV-Ef1a-DIO ChETA-EYFP | addgene full sequence | sequence record 196781 | Addgene NGS Result
CGCGGCCTTTTTACGGTTCCTGGCCTTTTGCTGGCCTTTTGCTCACATGTCCTGCAGGCAGCTGCGCGCT
CGCTCGCTCACTGAGGCCGCCCGGGCGTCGGGCGACCTTTGGTCGCCCGGCCTCAGTGAGCGAGCGAGCG
CGCAGAGAGGGAGTGGCCAACTCCATCACTAGGGGTTCCTGCGGCCGCACGCGTAAGCTTTGCAAAGATG
GATAAAGTTTTAAACAGAGAGGAATCTTTGCAGCTAATGGACCTTCTAGGTCTTGAAAGGAGTGGGAATT
GGCTCCGGTGCCCGTCAGTGGGCAGAGCGCACATCGCCCACAGTCCCCGAGAAGTTGGGGGGAGGGGTCG
GCAATTGAACCGGTGCCTAGAGAAGGTGGCGCGGGGTAAACTGGGAAAGTGATGTCGTGTACTGGCTCCG
CCTTTTTCCCGAGGGTGGGGGAGAACCGTATATAAGTGCAGTAGTCGCCGTGAACGTTCTTTTTCGCAAC
GGGTTTGCCGCCAGAACACAGGTAAGTGCCGTGTGTGGTTCCCGCGGGCCTGGCCTCTTTACGGGTTATG
GCCCTTGCGTGCCTTGAATTACTTCCACCTGGCTGCAGTACGTGATTCTTGATCCCGAGCTTCGGGTTGG
AAGTGGGTGGGAGAGTTCGAGGCCTTGCGCTTAAGGAGCCCCTTCGCCTCGTGCTTGAGTTGAGGCCTGG
CCTGGGCGCTGGGGCCGCCGCGTGCGAATCTGGTGGCACCTTCGCGCCTGTCTCGCTGCTTTCGATAAGT
CTCTAGCCATTTAAAATTTTTGATGACCTGCTGCGACGCTTTTTTTCTGGCAAGATAGTCTTGTAAATGC
GGGCCAAGATCTGCACACTGGTATTTCGGTTTTTGGGGCCGCGGGCGGCGACGGGGCCCGTGCGTCCCAG
CGCACATGTTCGGCGAGGCGGGGCCTGCGAGCGCGGCCACCGAGAATCGGACGGGGGTAGTCTCAAGCTG
GCCGGCCTGCTCTGGTGCCTGGCCTCGCGCCGCCGTGTATCGCCCCGCCCTGGGCGGCAAGGCTGGCCCG
GTCGGCACCAGTTGCGTGAGCGGAAAGATGGCCGCTTCCCGGCCCTGCTGCAGGGAGCTCAAAATGGAGG
ACGCGGCGCTCGGGAGAGCGGGCGGGTGAGTCACCCACACAAAGGAAAAGGGCCTTTCCGTCCTCAGCCG
TCGCTTCATGTGACTCCACGGAGTACCGGGCGCCGTCCAGGCACCTCGATTAGTTCTCGAGCTTTTGGAG
TACGTCGTCTTTAGGTTGGGGGGAGGGGTTTTATGCGATGGAGTTTCCCCACACTGAGTGGGTGGAGACT
GAAGTTAGGCCAGCTTGGCACTTGATGTAATTCTCCTTGGAATTTGCCCTTTTTGAGTTTGGATCTTGGT
TCATTCTCAAGCCTCAGACAGTGGTTCAAAGTTTTTTTCTTCCATTTCAGGTGTCGTGAGGTACCGGATC
CTCTAGAGTCGACTCCGGAATAACTTCGTATAGGATACTTTATACGAAGTTATGCAGAATGGTAGCTGGA
TTGTAGCTGCTATTAGCAATATGAAACCTCTTAATAACTTCGTATAGCATACATTATACGAAGTTATGGC
GCGCCCTATTACTTGTACAGCTCGTCCATGCCGAGAGTGATCCCGGCGGCGGTCACGAACTCCAGCAGGA
CCATGTGATCGCGCTTCTCGTTGGGGTCTTTGCTCAGGGCGGACTGGTAGCTCAGGTAGTGGTTGTCGGG
CAGCAGCACGGGGCCGTCGCCGATGGGGGTGTTCTGCTGGTAGTGGTCGGCGAGCTGCACGCTGCCGTCC
TCGATGTTGTGGCGGATCTTGAAGTTCACCTTGATGCCGTTCTTCTGCTTGTCGGCCATGATATAGACGT
TGTGGCTGTTGTAGTTGTACTCCAGCTTGTGCCCCAGGATGTTGCCGTCCTCCTTGAAGTCGATGCCCTT
CAGCTCGATGCGGTTCACCAGGGTGTCGCCCTCGAACTTCACCTCGGCGCGGGTCTTGTAGTTGCCGTCG
TCCTTGAAGAAGATGGTGCGCTCCTGGACGTAGCCTTCGGGCATGGCGGACTTGAAGAAGTCGTGCTGCT
TCATGTGGTCGGGGTAGCGGGCGAAGCACTGCAGGCCGTAGCCGAAGGTGGTCACGAGGGTGGGCCAGGG
CACGGGCAGCTTGCCGGTGGTGCAGATGAACTTCAGGGTCAGCTTGCCGTAGGTGGCATCGCCCTCGCCC
TCGCCGGACACGCTGAACTTGTGGCCGTTTACGTCGCCGTCCAGCTCGACCAGGATGGGCACCACCCCGG
TGAACAGCTCCTCGCCCTTGCTCACCATGGTGGCGGCCGCTGGCACGGCTCCGGCCTCGGCTTCGTCTTC
GACGAGAGTCTCGACCTCGATCTCCGTTCCGCCGATGTTCAGTTTGGTGGTTTTGCGGATATCTCCGTGA
ATCAATATGTGCTCGTGGATCAGGACGCGCAGGTAGTGTCCCAACAACCCCCAACAATTTTTACTCATCA
GATCAATAATCGTGTGACCTACGGTGGAGCCATAGACGCTCAGGACGCCAAAACCTTCGGGCCCCAAAAT
GAAGAGAATTGGGAACATACCCCAGCTCACGAAAAACAGCCATGCCATGCCGGTCACGACCTGGCGGCAC
CGACCCTTTGGCACAGTATGATAACCCTCGATATATGCTTTGGCGGCGTGAAAAAATGTGTTCGCGCCAT
AGCACAATCCAAGACAAAAGAAGATGACTTTAACATAGCCGGTTGCCATGGCGCTGGTAGCCCCCCACAC
GATAGTCCCGATGTCTGAGACAAGGAGTCCCATGGTTCTCCTGCTGTAGTCGTTGCTCAGGCCGGTGAGG
TTGCTCAGGCGGATAAGGATGACAGGACAAGTGAGCAGCCAGGTTGCATAGCGCAGCCACTGCACCCGGT
GTCCTGTGGCAAGGTAGAGCATAGAGGGATTCTTAAACTCAAAAAAGAACTCGAGAATCACCTTAACCAT
TTCAATGGCGCACACATAGATCTCCTCCCAGCCGCATGTAGATTTCCAGGTTTGGTAGGCATAGAACATC
AGCAGCAAAATGCTGAATCCTGCTGCAAGCCACTGCAGGACATTTGACGCGGTCTGAGCGCCGTTCGTGC
CGCGAGATTCAATCCATCCGGCACAGTAACATTGATCCTCAGGGACCAGGACGGACCCGTTCACCACCAC
AGGATTAGTAACGAACAAAAGTTCGCGTCCGACGGCAGACAAAGCGCCGCCATAGTCCATGGTGGCTAGC
ATAACTTCGTATAAAGTATCCTATACGAAGTTATTTGCCTTAACCCAGAAATTATCACTGTTATTCTTTA
GAATGGTGCAAAGAATAACTTCGTATAATGTATGCTATACGAAGTTATGAATTCGATATCAAGCTTATCG
ATAATCAACCTCTGGATTACAAAATTTGTGAAAGATTGACTGGTATTCTTAACTATGTTGCTCCTTTTAC
GCTATGTGGATACGCTGCTTTAATGCCTTTGTATCATGCTATTGCTTCCCGTATGGCTTTCATTTTCTCC
TCCTTGTATAAATCCTGGTTGCTGTCTCTTTATGAGGAGTTGTGGCCCGTTGTCAGGCAACGTGGCGTGG
TGTGCACTGTGTTTGCTGACGCAACCCCCACTGGTTGGGGCATTGCCACCACCTGTCAGCTCCTTTCCGG
GACTTTCGCTTTCCCCCTCCCTATTGCCACGGCGGAACTCATCGCCGCCTGCCTTGCCCGCTGCTGGACA
GGGGCTCGGCTGTTGGGCACTGACAATTCCGTGGTGTTGTCGGGGAAATCATCGTCCTTTCCTTGGCTGC
TCGCCTATGTTGCCACCTGGATTCTGCGCGGGACGTCCTTCTGCTACGTCCCTTCGGCCCTCAATCCAGC
GGACCTTCCTTCCCGCGGCCTGCTGCCGGCTCTGCGGCCTCTTCCGCGTCTTCGCCTTCGCCCTCAGACG
AGTCGGATCTCCCTTTGGGCCGCCTCCCCGCATCGATACCGAGCGCTGCTCGAGAGATCTACGGGTGGCA
TCCCTGTGACCCCTCCCCAGTGCCTCTCCTGGCCCTGGAAGTTGCCACTCCAGTGCCCACCAGCCTTGTC
CTAATAAAATTAAGTTGCATCATTTTGTCTGACTAGGTGTCCTTCTATAATATTATGGGGTGGAGGGGGG
TGGTATGGAGCAAGGGGCAAGTTGGGAAGACAACCTGTAGGGCCTGCGGGGTCTATTGGGAACCAAGCTG
GAGTGCAGTGGCACAATCTTGGCTCACTGCAATCTCCGCCTCCTGGGTTCAAGCGATTCTCCTGCCTCAG
CCTCCCGAGTTGTTGGGATTCCAGGCATGCATGACCAGGCTCAGCTAATTTTTGTTTTTTTGGTAGAGAC
GGGGTTTCACCATATTGGCCAGGCTGGTCTCCAACTCCTAATCTCAGGTGATCTACCCACCTTGGCCTCC
CAAATTGCTGGGATTACAGGCGTGAACCACTGCTCCCTTCCCTGTCCTTCTGATTTTGTAGGTAACCACG
TGCGGACCGAGCGGCCGCAGGAACCCCTAGTGATGGAGTTGGCCACTCCCTCTCTGCGCGCTCGCTCGCT
CACTGAGGCCGGGCGACCAAAGGTCGCCCGACGCCCGGGCTTTGCCCGGGCGGCCTCAGTGAGCGAGCGA
GCGCGCAGCTGCCTGCAGGGGCGCCTGATGCGGTATTTTCTCCTTACGCATCTGTGCGGTATTTCACACC
GCATA
[95 nt withheld, positions 4766-4860]
T
[46 nt withheld, positions 4862-4907]
C
[141 nt withheld, positions 4909-5049]
CCTTTGACGTTGGAGTCCACGTTCTTT
[37 nt withheld, positions 5077-5113]
ACTCTATCTCGGGCTATTCTTTTGATTTATAAGGGATTTTGCCGATTTCGGTCTATTGGTTAAAAAATGA
GCTGATTTAACAAAAATTTAACGCGAATTTTAACAAAATATTAACGTTTACAATTTTATGGTGCACTCTC
AGTACAATCTGCTCTGATGCCGCATAGTTAAGCCAGCCCCGACACCCGCCAACACCCGCTGACGCGCCCT
GACGGGCTTGTCTGCTCCCGGCATCCGCTTACAGACAAGCTGTGACCGTCTCCGGGAGCTGCATGTGTCA
GAGGTTTTCACCGTCATCACCGAAACGCGCGAGACGAAAGGGCCTCGTGATACGCCTATTTTTATAGGTT
AATGTCATGATAATAATGGTTTCTTAGACGTCAGGTGGCACTTTTCGGGGAAATGTGCGCGGAACCCCTA
TTTGTTTATTTTTCTAAATACATTCAAATATGTATCCGCTCATGAGACAATAACCCTGATAAATGCTTCA
ATAATATTGAAAAAGGAAGAGTATGAGTATTCAACATTTCCGTGTCGCCCTTATTCCCTTTTTTGCGGCA
TTTTGCCTTCCTGTTTTTGCTCACCCAGAAACGCTGGTGAAAGTAAAAGATGCTGAAGATCAGTTGGGTG
CACGAGTGGGTTACATCGAACTGGATCTCAACAGCGGTAAGATCCTTGAGAGTTTTCGCCCCGAAGAACG
TTTTCCAATGATGAGCACTTTTAAAGTTCTGCTATGTGGCGCGGTATTATCCCGTATTGACGCCGGGCAA
GAGCAACTCGGTCGCCGCATACACTATTCTCAGAATGACTTGGTTGAGTACTCACCAGTCACAGAAAAGC
ATCTTACGGATGGCATGACAGTAAGAGAATTATGCAGTGCTGCCATAACCATGAGTGATAACACTGCGGC
CAACTTACTTCTGACAACGATCGGAGGACCGAAGGAGCTAACCGCTTTTTTGCACAACATGGGGGATCAT
GTAACTCGCCTTGATCGTTGGGAACCGGAGCTGAATGAAGCCATACCAAACGACGAGCGTGACACCACGA
TGCCTGTAGCAATGGCAACAACGTTGCGCAAACTATTAACTGGCGAACTACTTACTCTAGCTTCCCGGCA
ACAATTAATAGACTGGATGGAGGCGGATAAAGTTGCAGGACCACTTCTGCGCTCGGCCCTTCCGGCTGGC
TGGTTTATTGCTGATAAATCTGGAGCCGGTGAGCGTGGGTCTCGCGGTATCATTGCAGCACTGGGGCCAG
ATGGTAAGCCCTCCCGTATCGTAGTTATCTACACGACGGGGAGTCAGGCAACTATGGATGAACGAAATAG
ACAGATCGCTGAGATAGGTGCCTCACTGATTAAGCATTGGTAACTGTCAGACCAAGTTTACTCATATATA
CTTTAGATTGATTTAAAACTTCATTTTTAATTTAAAAGGATCTAGGTGAAGATCCTTTTTGATAATCTCA
TGACCAAAATCCCTTAACGTGAGTTTTCGTTCCACTGAGCGTCAGACCCCGTAGAAAAGATCAAAGGATC
TTCTTGAGATCCTTTTTTTCTGCGCGTAATCTGCTGCTTGCAAACAAAAAAACCACCGCTACCAGCGGTG
GTTTGTTTGCCGGATCAAGAGCTACCAACTCTTTTTCCGAAGGTAACTGGCTTCAGCAGAGCGCAGATAC
CAAATACTGTTCTTCTAGTGTAGCCGTAGTTAGGCCACCACTTCAAGAACTCTGTAGCACCGCCTACATA
CCTCGCTCTGCTAATCCTGTTACCAGTGGCTGCTGCCAGTGGCGATAAGTCGTGTCTTACCGGGTTGGAC
TCAAGACGATAGTTACCGGATAAGGCGCAGCGGTCGGGCTGAACGGGGGGTTCGTGCACACAGCCCAGCT
TGGAGCGAACGACCTACACCGAACTGAGATACCTACAGCGTGAGCTATGAGAAAGCGCCACGCTTCCCGA
AGGGAGAAAGGCGGACAGGTATCCGGTAAGCGGCAGGGTCGGAACAGGAGAGCGCACGAGGGAGCTTCCA
GGGGGAAACGCCTGGTATCTTTATAGTCCTGTCGGGTTTCGCCACCTCTGACTTGAGCGTCGATTTTTGT
GATGCTCGTCAGGGGGGCGGAGCCTATGGAAAAACGCCAGCAA
Features (pLannotate 1.2.2; 24 found; start..end, strand, type, name):
     62..89      +  repeat_region  AAV2 ITR (fragment): inverted terminal repeat of adeno-associated virus serotype 2 inverted
    118..145     +  repeat_region  AAV2 ITR (fragment): inverted terminal repeat of adeno-associated virus serotype 2 inverted
    208..274     +  CDS            small t antigen (fragment): SV40 (simian virus 40) small t antigen
    281..1459    +  promoter       EF-1α promoter: strong constitutive promoter for human elongation factor EF-1α
   1466..1483    +  misc_feature   MCS (fragment): pUC18/19 multiple cloning site
   1490..1523    +  protein_bind   lox2272: Cre-mediated recombination occurs in the 8-bp core sequence (GGATACTT). lox2272 sites are compatible with each other, but incompatible with loxP or loxN sites (Lee and Saito, 1988). Cre recombinase
   1524..1573    -  intron         β-globin intron (fragment): internally truncated intron from human β-globin
   1574..1607    +  protein_bind   loxP: Cre-mediated recombination occurs in the 8-bp core sequence (GCATACAT). Cre recombinase
   1619..2338    -  CDS            EYFP: enhanced YFP mammalian codon-optimized
   2354..3280    -  CDS            ChR2(H134R): H134R mutant of an N-terminal fragment of channelrhodopsin-2 from the alga Chlamydomonas reinhardtii (Nagel et al., 2005) blue light-activated cation channel
   3291..3324    -  protein_bind   lox2272: Cre-mediated recombination occurs in the 8-bp core sequence (GGATACTT). lox2272 sites are compatible with each other, but incompatible with loxP or loxN sites (Lee and Saito, 1988). Cre recombinase
   3325..3374    -  intron         β-globin intron (fragment): internally truncated intron from human β-globin
   3375..3408    -  protein_bind   loxP: Cre-mediated recombination occurs in the 8-bp core sequence (GCATACAT). Cre recombinase
   3409..3433    +  misc_feature   MCS (fragment): pBluescript multiple cloning site
   3433..4021    +  misc_feature   WPRE: woodchuck hepatitis virus posttranscriptional regulatory element
   4053..4529    +  polyA_signal   hGH poly(A) signal: human growth hormone polyadenylation signal
   4569..4709    +  repeat_region  AAV2 ITR: inverted terminal repeat of adeno-associated virus serotype 2 inverted
   4714..4765    -  misc_feature   bom (fragment): basis of mobility region from pBR322
   4784..5239    +  rep_origin     f1 ori (sequence partly withheld): f1 bacteriophage origin of replication; arrow indicates direction of (+) strand synthesis
   5240..5289    -  misc_feature   bom (fragment): basis of mobility region from pBR322
   5391..5426    -  CDS            rop (fragment): Rop protein, which maintains plasmids at low copy number; rop
   5521..5625    +  promoter       AmpR promoter: bla
   5626..6486    +  CDS            AmpR: β-lactamase; bla; confers resistance to ampicillin, carbenicillin, and related antibiotics
   6657..7245    +  rep_origin     ori: high-copy-number ColE1/pMB1/pBR322/pUC origin of replication
