[The description below was written by a language model from this plasmid's Addgene catalogue record and pLannotate feature annotations shown in this document.]
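Description:
pAAV-Ef1a-DIO ChETA-EYFP is an adeno-associated virus transfer plasmid (pAAV backbone; sequenced record of about 7.3 kb) for Cre-dependent expression of a fast channelrhodopsin variant in mammalian cells. In bacteria it is maintained as a high-copy plasmid through a ColE1/pUC-type origin and selected with ampicillin via the β-lactamase gene; an f1 phage origin is also present. The expression cassette is flanked by AAV2 inverted terminal repeats, which allow it to be replicated and packaged into AAV particles. The annotation detects the right ITR in full but only short fragments of the left one. This may reflect how poorly these repeats sequence and annotate rather than a real deletion. The ITRs are recombination-prone, which is why recombination-deficient hosts are specified.

The payload is a humanized channelrhodopsin-2 carrying the E123T and H134R substitutions (ChETA), fused at its C terminus to EYFP. The catalogue lists the species as human, but the feature table identifies the opsin as derived from Chlamydomonas reinhardtii, so "human" evidently refers to codon usage. The fusion lies in reverse orientation downstream of the human EF-1α promoter. It is bracketed by paired lox2272 and loxP sites, with the two pairs in opposing orientations, forming a double-floxed inverted open reading frame (DIO). Cre recombinase inverts the cassette into the sense orientation and then excises one site of each pair, locking it in place, so only Cre-expressing cells produce the protein. A WPRE and the human growth hormone polyadenylation signal follow the cassette to enhance transcript stability and processing. The construct is used for cell-type-specific optogenetic activation, with EYFP fluorescence marking expressing cells.
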