Addgene plasmid #26968: pAAV-Ef1a-DIO ChETA-EYFP
Purpose: AAV expression of humanized ChR2 with E123T/H134R mutations fused to EYFP driven by EF1a promoter for optogenetic activation
Depositing lab: Karl Deisseroth. Publication: Ultrafast optogenetic control. Gunaydin LA, Yizhar O, Berndt A, Sohal VS, Deisseroth K, Hegemann P. Nat Neurosci. 2010 Mar;13(3):387-92. doi: 10.1038/nn.2495. PubMed 20081849.
Backbone
  Vector backbone: pAAV
  Backbone manufacturer: Invitrogen
  Backbone size w/o insert (bp): 5587
  Vector type: Mammalian Expression, AAV
Growth in bacteria
  Bacterial resistance: Ampicillin, 100 μg/mL
  Growth temperature: 37°C
  Growth strain: NEB Stable
  Growth instructions: Stbl3 (rec A-) cells to avoid recombinations with the LTRs
  Copy number: High Copy
Gene/Insert
  Gene/Insert name: hChR2(E123T/H134R)-EYFP (alt name: ChETA-EYFP)
  Species: H. sapiens (human)
  Insert size (bp): 1662
  Mutation: E123T, H134R
  Promoter: EF1alpha
  Tag / fusion protein: EYFP (C terminal on insert)
  Cloning method: Restriction Enzyme; 5′ cloning site AscI (not destroyed); 3′ cloning site NheI (not destroyed)
  Sequencing primers: 5′ ggccagcttggcacttgatg; 3′ GCAATAGCATGATACAAAGG
Terms and licenses: Academic/Nonprofit Terms; Industry Terms: Not Available to Industry
Depositor comments: This plasmid contains the human elongation factor-1a promoter. For additional information please visit - http://www.optogenetics.org
How to cite: pAAV-Ef1a-DIO ChETA-EYFP was a gift from Karl Deisseroth (Addgene plasmid # 26968 ; http://n2t.net/addgene:26968 ; RRID:Addgene_26968) For viral preps, please replace (Addgene plasmid # 26968) in the above sentence with: (Addgene viral prep # 26968-AAV1), (Addgene viral prep # 26968-AAV5), or (Addgene viral prep # 26968-AAV9)
