>Addgene plasmid #26968 | pAAV-Ef1a-DIO ChETA-EYFP | addgene partial sequence | sequence record 33161 | 26968 with EF1a-F
GTGTCGTGAGGTACCGGATCCTCTAGAGTCGACTCCGGAATAACTTCGTATAGGATACTTTATACGAAGT
TATGCAGAATGGTAGCTGGATTGTAGCTGCTATTAGCAATATGAAACCTCTTAATAACTTCGTATAGCAT
ACATTATACGAAGTTATGGCGCGCCCTATTACTTGTACAGCTCGTCCATGCCGAGAGTGATCCCGGCGGC
GGTCACGAACTCCAGCAGGACCATGTGATCGCGCTTCTCGTTGGGGTCTTTGCTCAGGGCGGACTGGTAG
CTCAGGTAGTGGTTGTCGGGCAGCAGCACGGGGCCGTCGCCGATGGGGGTGTTCTGCTGGTAGTGGTCGG
CGAGCTGCACGCTGCCGTCCTCGATGTTGTGGCGGATCTTGAAGTTCACCTTGATGCCGTTCTTCTGCTT
GTCGGCCATGATATAGACGTTGTGGCTGTTGTAGTTGTACTCCAGCTTGTGCCCCAGGATGTTGCCGTCC
TCCTTGAAGTCGATGCCCTTCAGCTCGATGCGGTTCACCAGGGTGTCGCCCTCGAACTTCACCTCGGCGC
GGGTCTTGTAGTTGCCGTCGTCCTTGAAGAAGATGGTGCGCTCCTGGACGTAGCCTTCGGGCATGGCGGA
CTTGAAGAAGTCGTGCTGCTTCATGTGGTCGGGGTAGCGGGCGAAGCACTGCAGGCCGTAGCCGAAGGTG
GTCACGAGGGTGGGCCAGGGCACGGGCAGCTTGCCGGTGGTGCAGATGAACTTCAGGGTCAGCTTGCCGT
AGGTGGCATCGCCCTCGCCCTCGCCGGACACGCTGAACTTGTGGCCGTTTACGTCGCCGTCCAGCTCGAC
CA
