>Addgene plasmid #26968 | pAAV-Ef1a-DIO ChETA-EYFP | addgene partial sequence | sequence record 33162 | 26968 with pBR322ori-F
TCTGACTTGAGCGTCGATTTTTGTGATGCTCGTCAGGGGGGCGGAGCCTATGGAAAAACGCCAGCAACGC
GGCCTTTTTACGGTTCCTGGCCTTTTGCTGGCCTTTTGCTCACATGTCCTGCAGGCAGCTGCGCGCTCGC
TCGCTCACTGA
