>Addgene plasmid #26968 | pAAV-Ef1a-DIO ChETA-EYFP | addgene partial sequence | sequence record 33163 | 26968 with EGFP-N
TGGTGGCGGCCGCTGGCACGGCTCCGGCCTCGGCTTCGTCTTCGACGAGAGTCTCGACCTCGATCTCCGT
TCCGCCGATGTTCAGTTTGGTGGTTTTGCGGATATCTCCGTGAATCAATATGTGCTCGTGGATCAGGACG
CGCAGGTAGTGTCCCAACAACCCCCAACAATTTTTACTCATCAGATCAATAATCGTGTGACCTACGGTGG
AGCCATAGACGCTCAGGACGCCAAAACCTTCGGGCCCCAAAATGAAGAGAATTGGGAACATACCCCAGCT
CACGAAAAACAGCCATGCCATGCCGGTCACGACCTGGCGGCACCGACCCTTTGGCACAGTATGATAACCC
TCGATATATGCTTTGGCGGCGTGAAAAAATGTGTTCGCGCCATAGCACAATCCAAGACAAAAGAAGATGA
CTTTAACATAGCCGGTTGCCATGGCGCTGGTAGCCCCCCACACGATAGTCCCGATGTCTGAGACAAGGAG
TCCCATGGTTCTCCTGCTGTAGTCGTTGCTCAGGCCGGTGAGGTTGCTCAGGCGGATAAGGATGACAGGA
CAAGTGAGCAGCCAGGTTGCATAGCGCAGCCACTGCACCCGGTGTCCTGTGGCAAGGTAGAGCATAGAGG
GATTCTTAAACTCAAAAAAGAACTCGAGAATCACCTTAACCATTTCAATGGCGCACACATAGATCTCCTC
CCAGCCGCATGTAGATTTCCAGGTTTGGTAGGCATA
